>Addgene plasmid #11353 | VP16-ER beta (short) | addgene partial sequence | sequence record 18238 | SV40pro-F 5'-TATTTATGCAGAGGCCGAGG-3'
AGTAGTGAAGAGGCTTTTTTGGAGGAGATCTAAGCTAGCGCCGCCACCATGGGCCCTAAAAAGAAGCGTA
AAGTCGCCCCCCCGACCGATGTCAGCCTGGGGGACGAGCTCCACTTAGACGGCGAGGACGTGGCGATGGC
GCATGCCGACGCGCTAGACGATTTCGATCTGGACATGTTGGGGGACGGGGATTCCCCGGGTCCGGGATTT
ACCCCCCACGACTCCGCCCCCTACGGCGCTCTGGATATGGCCGACTTCGAGTTTGAGCAGATGTTTACCG
ATGCCCTTGGAATTGACGAGTACGGTGGGGAATTCCCGGGGATCCGTATGAATTACAGCATTCCCAGCAA
TGTCACTAACTTGGAAGGTGGGCCTGGTCGGCAGACCACAAGCCCAAATGTGTTGTGGCCAACACCTGGG
CACCTTTCTCCTTTAGTGGTCCATCGCCAGTTATCACATCTGTATGCGGAACCTCAAAAGAGTCCCTGGT
GTGAAGCAAGATCGCTAGAACACACCTTACCTGTAAACAGAGAGACACTGAAAAGGAAGGTTAGTGGGAA
CCGTTGCGCCAGCCCTGTTACTGGTCCAGGTTCAAAGAGGGATGCTCACTTCTGCGCTGTCTGCAGCGAT
TACGCATCGGGATATCACTATGGAGTCTGGTCGTGTGAAGGATGTAAGGCCTTTTTTAAAAGAAGCATTC
AAGGACATAATGATTATATTTGTCCAGCTACAAATCAGTGTACAATCGATAAAAACCGGCGCAAGAGCTG
CCAGGCCTG
