[The description below was written by a language model from this plasmid's Addgene catalogue record.]
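Description:
VP16-ER beta (short) is a mammalian expression plasmid built on the commercial pVP16 backbone (about 3.3 kb without insert), the "prey" vector of a mammalian two-hybrid system. It is propagated in E. coli as a high-copy plasmid under ampicillin selection. The record does not list the origin of replication or promoter explicitly. The use of an SV40 promoter forward primer for sequencing suggests that the fusion cassette lies downstream of an SV40 promoter, but no feature table is provided to confirm this.

The insert is a 1,431 bp cDNA for the short form of human estrogen receptor beta (ESR2, NR3A2), cloned between BamHI and XbaI sites, both of which remain intact. As the plasmid name and backbone indicate, the receptor is intended to be expressed as a fusion to the herpes simplex virus VP16 transcriptional activation domain. The record does not describe the reading-frame junction, any linker, or exactly how the "short" form differs from longer ER beta isoforms.

In a mammalian two-hybrid assay, a VP16–receptor fusion of this kind is co-transfected with a partner protein or peptide fused to a DNA-binding domain, typically GAL4, and a matching reporter. Interaction between the two brings the VP16 domain to the reporter promoter and produces a transcriptional readout. The associated publication dissected LXXLL nuclear receptor–coactivator interaction motifs using combinatorial peptide libraries and identified peptide antagonists of estrogen receptors alpha and beta. This fits the use of the construct to measure binding of coactivator-like peptides to ER beta in cells.
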