Addgene plasmid #11353: VP16-ER beta (short)
Depositing lab: Donald McDonnell. Depositing organization: Duke University. Publication: Dissection of the LXXLL nuclear receptor-coactivator interaction motif using combinatorial peptide libraries: discovery of peptide antagonists of estrogen receptors alpha and beta. Chang C, Norris JD, Gron H, Paige LA, Hamilton PT, Kenan DJ, Fowlkes D, McDonnell DP. Mol Cell Biol. 1999 Dec . 19(12):8226-39. PubMed 10567548.
Backbone
  Vector backbone: pVP16
  Backbone manufacturer: Clontech
  Backbone size w/o insert (bp): 3300
  Vector type: Mammalian Expression
Growth in bacteria
  Bacterial resistance: Ampicillin, 100 μg/mL
  Growth temperature: 37°C
  Growth strain: DH5alpha
  Copy number: High Copy
Gene/Insert
  Gene/Insert name: ER beta short (alt name: ER)
  Species: H. sapiens (human)
  Insert size (bp): 1431
  Entrez Gene: ESR2 (a.k.a. ER-BETA, ESR-BETA, ESRB, ESTRB, Erb, NR3A2, ODG8)
  Cloning method: Restriction Enzyme; 5′ cloning site BamHI (not destroyed); 3′ cloning site XbaI (not destroyed)
  Sequencing primers: 5′ SV40pro-F
Terms and licenses: Academic/Nonprofit Terms; Industry Terms: Not Available to Industry
How to cite: VP16-ER beta (short) was a gift from Donald McDonnell (Addgene plasmid # 11353 ; http://n2t.net/addgene:11353 ; RRID:Addgene_11353)
